Addgene plasmid #196469: altAncNeo
Purpose: Expresses Na,K-ATPase (ATP1A1 and ATP1B1 in pFastBac Dual vector) in insect cells
Depositing lab: Susanne Dobler. Depositing organization: Universitaet Hamburg. Publication: Historical Contingency Shapes Toxin Resistance in a Specialist Avian Predator. Mohammadi S, Pradhan S, Hoffmann FG, Herrera-Álvarez S, Deng Y, Eacock A, Dobler S, Storz JF, Rowland HM. bioRxiv 2025.07.04.662692 10.1101/2025.07.04.662692.
Backbone
  Vector backbone: pFastBac Dual
  Backbone manufacturer: Thermo Fisher (Invitrogen)
  Backbone size w/o insert (bp): 5235
  Total vector size (bp): 9101
  Vector type: Insect Expression
Growth in bacteria
  Bacterial resistance: Ampicillin, 100 μg/mL
  Growth temperature: 37°C
  Growth strain: DH5alpha
  Copy number: Unknown
Gene/Insert 1
  Gene/Insert name: ATP1A1
  Species: Ancestral Aves
  Insert size (bp): 3090
  Promoter: PH
  Cloning method: Restriction Enzyme; 5′ cloning site unknown (unknown if destroyed); 3′ cloning site unknown (unknown if destroyed)
  Sequencing primers: 5′ ATTCCGGATTATTCATACCGTCCCACCATCG; 3′ GTGGTATGGCTGATTATGATCCTCTAGTACTTCTC
Gene/Insert 2
  Gene/Insert name: ATP1B1
  Species: Ancestral Aves
  Insert size (bp): 928
  Promoter: p10
  Cloning method: Restriction Enzyme; 5′ cloning site unknown (unknown if destroyed); 3′ cloning site unknown (unknown if destroyed)
  Sequencing primers: 5′ CGGGTTCCTTCCGGTATTGTCTCCTTC; 3′ ACGGACCTTTAATTCAACCCAACACAATATA
Resource information
  A portion of this plasmid was derived from a plasmid made by: GeneArt Gene Synthesis (Thermo Fisher Scientific)
Terms and licenses: Academic/Nonprofit Terms; Industry Terms: Not Available to Industry
How to cite: altAncNeo was a gift from Susanne Dobler (Addgene plasmid # 196469 ; http://n2t.net/addgene:196469 ; RRID:Addgene_196469)
