[The description below was written by a language model from this plasmid's Addgene catalogue record and pLannotate feature annotations shown in this document.]
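Description:
altAncNeo is an insect-cell expression construct built on the pFastBac Dual backbone, a baculovirus donor plasmid of about 9.1 kb. It is propagated in E. coli through a high-copy ColE1/pUC-type origin with ampicillin selection (AmpR), and it also carries an f1 origin. The expression region lies between the Tn7L and Tn7R mini-Tn7 ends, together with a gentamicin acetyltransferase gene driven by the Pc integron promoter. In this vector family, that arrangement allows the whole cassette to be transposed into a baculovirus shuttle genome (bacmid), with gentamicin resistance marking the transposed segment. The resulting recombinant baculovirus is then used to infect insect cells.

The payload is the two subunits of Na,K-ATPase, placed under the vector's back-to-back, divergently oriented late baculoviral promoters. The catalytic alpha subunit, ATP1A1 (about 3.1 kb), is driven by the polyhedrin promoter and terminated by the SV40 poly(A) signal. The non-catalytic beta subunit, ATP1B1 (about 0.9 kb), which assembles with the alpha subunit and governs delivery of pumps to the plasma membrane, is driven by the p10 promoter on the opposite strand and ends at the HSV TK poly(A) signal. Co-expression from a single virus yields the alpha/beta heterodimer. The record gives the species as "Ancestral Aves" and notes that part of the plasmid came from gene synthesis, indicating reconstructed ancestral bird sequences. The chicken and rabbit labels in the automated annotation reflect only the closest database matches. No epitope tags or reporters are annotated. The associated work concerns the evolution of toxin resistance in a specialist avian predator, so the construct serves to produce this pump variant recombinantly in that context, although the record does not define what the name altAncNeo denotes.
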