Features (pLannotate 1.2.2; 18 found; start..end, strand, type, name):
     81..97      +  CDS            lacZα (fragment): LacZα fragment of β-galactosidase; lacZ fragment
    102..556     +  rep_origin     f1 ori (sequence partly withheld): f1 bacteriophage origin of replication; arrow indicates direction of (+) strand synthesis
    582..686     +  promoter       AmpR promoter: bla
    687..1547    +  CDS            AmpR: β-lactamase; bla; confers resistance to ampicillin, carbenicillin, and related antibiotics
   1718..2306    +  rep_origin     ori: high-copy-number ColE1/pMB1/pBR322/pUC origin of replication
   2492..2543    -  misc_feature   bom (fragment): basis of mobility region from pBR322
   2611..2835    -  mobile_element Tn7R: mini-Tn7 element (right end of the Tn7 transposon) Tn7
   2902..3435    -  CDS            GmR: gentamycin acetyltransferase; aacC1; confers resistance to gentamycin
   3624..3652    -  promoter       Pc promoter: intI1 (promoter lies within the coding sequence); class 1 integron promoter
   3630..3989    -  CDS            YPR2_ECOLX (fragment): Protein predicted: Swiss-Prot protein existence level 4. From Escherichia coli.
   4160..4208    -  polyA_signal   HSV TK poly(A) signal: herpes simplex virus thymidine kinase polyadenylation signal (Cole and Stacy, 1985)
   4282..5196    -  CDS            ATP1B1: AT1B1_CHICK - Experimental evidence at protein level: Swiss-Prot protein existence level 1. This is the non-catalytic component of the active enzyme, which catalyzes the hydrolysis of ATP coupled with the exchange of Na(+) and K(+) ions across the plasma membrane. The beta subunit regulates, through assembly of alpha/beta heterodimers, the number of sodium pumps transported to the plasma membrane. From Gallus gallus (Chicken).
   5216..5325    -  promoter       p10 promoter: baculovirus promoter for expression in insect cells
   5349..5440    +  promoter       polyhedrin promoter: polh from Autographa californica; promoter for the baculovirus polyhedrin gene
   5483..8557    +  CDS            ATP1A1: AT1A1_RABIT - Experimental evidence at protein level: Swiss-Prot protein existence level 1. This is the catalytic component of the active enzyme, which catalyzes the hydrolysis of ATP coupled with the exchange of sodium and potassium ions across the plasma membrane. This action creates the electrochemical gradient of sodium and potassium ions, providing the energy for active transport of various nutrients (By similarity). May contribute to blood-heart barrier properties of endocardial endothelium and may control cardiac performance via endothelial Na(+)/H(+) exchange (PubMed:11738066). From Or
   8584..8667    +  CDS            large T antigen (fragment): large T antigen from SV40 (simian virus 40)
   8690..8824    +  polyA_signal   SV40 poly(A) signal: SV40 polyadenylation signal
   8853..9018    -  mobile_element Tn7L: mini-Tn7 element (left end of the Tn7 transposon) Tn7
>Addgene plasmid #196469 | altAncNeo | addgene full sequence | sequence record 393025 | Addgene NGS Result
TTCTCTGTCACAGAATGAAAATTTTTCTGTCATCTCTTCGTTATTAATGTTTGTAATTGACTGAATATCA
ACGCTTATTTGCAGCCTGAATGGCGAATGGG
[124 nt withheld, positions 102-225]
C
[91 nt withheld, positions 227-317]
A
[49 nt withheld, positions 319-367]
CCTTTGACGTTGGAGTCCACGTTCTT
[37 nt withheld, positions 394-430]
ACCCTATCTCGGTCTATTCTTTTGATTTATAAGGGATTTTGCCGATTTCGGCCTATTGGTTAAAAAATGA
GCTGATTTAACAAAAATTTAACGCGAATTTTAACAAAATATTAACGCTTACAATTTAGGTGGCACTTTTC
GGGGAAATGTGCGCGGAACCCCTATTTGTTTATTTTTCTAAATACATTCAAATATGTATCCGCTCATGAG
ACAATAACCCTGATAAATGCTTCAATAATATTGAAAAAGGAAGAGTATGAGTATTCAACATTTCCGTGTC
GCCCTTATTCCCTTTTTTGCGGCATTTTGCCTTCCTGTTTTTGCTCACCCAGAAACGCTGGTGAAAGTAA
AAGATGCTGAAGATCAGTTGGGTGCACGAGTGGGTTACATCGAACTGGATCTCAACAGCGGTAAGATCCT
TGAGAGTTTTCGCCCCGAAGAACGTTTTCCAATGATGAGCACTTTTAAAGTTCTGCTATGTGGCGCGGTA
TTATCCCGTATTGACGCCGGGCAAGAGCAACTCGGTCGCCGCATACACTATTCTCAGAATGACTTGGTTG
AGTACTCACCAGTCACAGAAAAGCATCTTACGGATGGCATGACAGTAAGAGAATTATGCAGTGCTGCCAT
AACCATGAGTGATAACACTGCGGCCAACTTACTTCTGACAACGATCGGAGGACCGAAGGAGCTAACCGCT
TTTTTGCACAACATGGGGGATCATGTAACTCGCCTTGATCGTTGGGAACCGGAGCTGAATGAAGCCATAC
CAAACGACGAGCGTGACACCACGATGCCTGTAGCAATGGCAACAACGTTGCGCAAACTATTAACTGGCGA
ACTACTTACTCTAGCTTCCCGGCAACAATTAATAGACTGGATGGAGGCGGATAAAGTTGCAGGACCACTT
CTGCGCTCGGCCCTTCCGGCTGGCTGGTTTATTGCTGATAAATCTGGAGCCGGTGAGCGTGGGTCTCGCG
GTATCATTGCAGCACTGGGGCCAGATGGTAAGCCCTCCCGTATCGTAGTTATCTACACGACGGGGAGTCA
GGCAACTATGGATGAACGAAATAGACAGATCGCTGAGATAGGTGCCTCACTGATTAAGCATTGGTAACTG
TCAGACCAAGTTTACTCATATATACTTTAGATTGATTTAAAACTTCATTTTTAATTTAAAAGGATCTAGG
TGAAGATCCTTTTTGATAATCTCATGACCAAAATCCCTTAACGTGAGTTTTCGTTCCACTGAGCGTCAGA
CCCCGTAGAAAAGATCAAAGGATCTTCTTGAGATCCTTTTTTTCTGCGCGTAATCTGCTGCTTGCAAACA
AAAAAACCACCGCTACCAGCGGTGGTTTGTTTGCCGGATCAAGAGCTACCAACTCTTTTTCCGAAGGTAA
CTGGCTTCAGCAGAGCGCAGATACCAAATACTGTTCTTCTAGTGTAGCCGTAGTTAGGCCACCACTTCAA
GAACTCTGTAGCACCGCCTACATACCTCGCTCTGCTAATCCTGTTACCAGTGGCTGCTGCCAGTGGCGAT
AAGTCGTGTCTTACCGGGTTGGACTCAAGACGATAGTTACCGGATAAGGCGCAGCGGTCGGGCTGAACGG
GGGGTTCGTGCACACAGCCCAGCTTGGAGCGAACGACCTACACCGAACTGAGATACCTACAGCGTGAGCT
ATGAGAAAGCGCCACGCTTCCCGAAGGGAGAAAGGCGGACAGGTATCCGGTAAGCGGCAGGGTCGGAACA
GGAGAGCGCACGAGGGAGCTTCCAGGGGGAAACGCCTGGTATCTTTATAGTCCTGTCGGGTTTCGCCACC
TCTGACTTGAGCGTCGATTTTTGTGATGCTCGTCAGGGGGGCGGAGCCTATGGAAAAACGCCAGCAACGC
GGCCTTTTTACGGTTCCTGGCCTTTTGCTGGCCTTTTGCTCACATGTTCTTTCCTGCGTTATCCCCTGAT
TCTGTGGATAACCGTATTACCGCCTTTGAGTGAGCTGATACCGCTCGCCGCAGCCGAACGACCGAGCGCA
GCGAGTCAGTGAGCGAGGAAGCGGAAGAGCGCCTGATGCGGTATTTTCTCCTTACGCATCTGTGCGGTAT
TTCACACCGCATAGACCAGCCGCGTAACCTGGCAAAATCGGTTACGGTTGAGTAATAAATGGATGCCCTG
CGTAAGCGGGTGTGGGCGGACAATAAAGTCTTAAACTGAACAAAATAGATCTAAACTATGACAATAAAGT
CTTAAACTAGACAGAATAGTTGTAAACTGAAATCAGTCCAGTTATGCTGTGAAAAAGCATACTGGACTTT
TGTTATGGCTAAAGCAAACTCTTCATTTTCTGAAGTGCAAATTGCCCGTCGTATTAAAGAGGGGCGTGGC
CAAGGGCATGGTAAAGACTATATTCGCGGCGTTGTGACAATTTACCGAACAACTCCGCGGCCGGGAAGCC
GATCTCGGCTTGAACGAATTGTTAGGTGGCGGTACTTGGGTCGATATCAAAGTGCATCACTTCTTCCCGT
ATGCCCAACTTTGTATAGAGAGCCACTGCGGGATCGTCACCGTAATCTGCTTGCACGTAGATCACATAAG
CACCAAGCGCGTTGGCCTCATGCTTGAGGAGATTGATGAGCGCGGTGGCAATGCCCTGCCTCCGGTGCTC
GCCGGAGACTGCGAGATCATAGATATAGATCTCACTACGCGGCTGCTCAAACTTGGGCAGAACGTAAGCC
GCGAGAGCGCCAACAACCGCTTCTTGGTCGAAGGCAGCAAGCGCGATGAATGTCTTACTACGGAGCAAGT
TCCCGAGGTAATCGGAGTCCGGCTGATGTTGGGAGTAGGTGGCTACGTCTCCGAACTCACGACCGAAAAG
ATCAAGAGCAGCCCGCATGGATTTGACTTGGTCAGGGCCGAGCCTACATGTGCGAATGATGCCCATACTT
GAGCCACCTAACTTTGTTTTAGGGCGACTGCCCTGCTGCGTAACATCGTTGCTGCTGCGTAACATCGTTG
CTGCTCCATAACATCAAACATCGACCCACGGCGTAACGCGCTTGCTGCTTGGATGCCCGAGGCATAGACT
GTACAAAAAAACAGTCATAACAAGCCATGAAAACCGCCACTGCGCCGTTACCACCGCTGCGTTCGGTCAA
GGTTCTGGACCAGTTGCGTGAGCGCATACGCTACTTGCATTACAGTTTACGAACCGAACAGGCTTATGTC
AACTGGGTTCGTGCCTTCATCCGTTTCCACGGTGTGCGTCACCCGGCAACCTTGGGCAGCAGCGAAGTCG
AGGCATTTCTGTCCTGGCTGGCGAACGAGCGCAAGGTTTCGGTCTCCACGCATCGTCAGGCATTGGCGGC
CTTGCTGTTCTTCTACGGCAAGGTGCTGTGCACGGATCTGCCCTTGCTTCAGGAGATCGGTAGACCTCGG
CCGTCGCGGCGCTTGCCGGTGGTGCTGACCCCGGATGAAGTGGTTCGCATCCTCGGTTTTCTGGAAGGCG
AGCATCGTTTGTTCGCCCAGGACTCTAGCTATAGTTCTAGTGGTTGGCTACGTACCCGTAGTGGCTATGG
CAGGGCTTGCCGCCCCGACGTTGGCTGCGAGCCCTGGGCCTTCACCCGAACTTGGGGGTTGGGGTGGGGA
AAAGGAAGAAACGCGGGCGTATTGGTCCCAATGGGGTCTCGGTGGGGTATCGACAGAGTGCCAGCCCTGG
GACCGAACCCCGCGTTTATGAACAAACGACCCAACACCCGTGCGTTTTATTCTGTCTTTTTATTGCCGTC
ATAGCGCGGGTTCCTTCCGGTATTGTCTCCTTCCGTGTTTCAGTTAGCCTCCCCCATCTCCCGGTACCTT
AGGAGGACTTGATATCGAACTTGATGTCGAAACGGCCCTGGAAACGGTCCTTGTCGGAGTACTGGATGTT
CTGGCCGTAAGCACGGCACTCGACACGCACTTCCATGTCGTAGGTCAGGTTGGTGAACTGCACAGCCACC
AGAGGTTGCAGGTAACGGGGCTGCAGCAGCTTTCCGTAGTAAGGGTAGTACTGCAGAGCGAAACCAGGGT
AACCGCCCATGCCGTAGTACTCGACGGTGCCGATCTTGTCAGCGTCCTCTTCACGCTTAGCGGTGCAGTG
CACGGGGATCAAGTAGGGGTTGTACTTAGCCATCACTTCAGGAGGCAGGGACTCGTTCACGGGAGCCTTG
GGCTTGAAACCGATGATACGGTTCAGCTTGACCAGGATGCAAGGCTTGCCGTCACGGTAACCGAAGGTGG
GGTCGTTGATACCGGAGCAGTTCTCGAGCCACTCGCGCTTGAACTTGCAGACTTTCTTCTGGCCCTGAGC
GTCGTTGTAGGGACCACGCTCTTTGTAGTCGGTGGGGATGTCGCCGCAGTCCTGGAAAACGATGTTCTCG
GTCTGCTGGTCAGCGGAGTAGTCCTTCAGGAACTTCTCGAGGTTCTTCACGTAGGGCTCGTAGGACTTGG
GGTCAGAAGCGGTGAAGGAGATCTCGGTCTTTTGCACCTGAGGCACTTGGGTCAGTCCAGGAGGAGCCAC
ACGGTCTTGGTACTTGGGCTCGAACTCGGACACGGTCAGCAGCATCACTTGGATGGTGCCGATGAAGATA
CCAGCCAGGCAACCGTAGAAGATCACGTAGAACAGCAGGATCTTGAACCAGGAACCACCGGTACGACCCA
GCAGCTCTTTCTTCTCGGAGTTCCAGATGAACTTCTTCCAGTTGCCGTCGCCGTCTTTAGCCTTGCCACG
AGCCATGATCAAGTCTTCGTCGAGTGATTGTAAATAAAATGTAATTTACAGTATAGTATTTTAATTAATA
TACAAATGATTTGATAATAATTCTTATTTAACTATAATATATTGTGTTGGGTTGAATTAAAGGTCCGTAT
ACTCCGGAATATTAATAGATCATGGAGATAATTAAAATGATAACCATCTCGCAAATAAATAAGTATTTTA
CTGTTTTCGTAACAGTTTTGTAATAAAAAAACCTATAAATATTCCGGATTATTCATACCGTCCCACCATC
GGGCGCGGATCCATGGGCAAAGGTGCTGGTCGTGATAAGTACGAGCCCACCGCTACCTCTGAGCACGGTG
CTAAGAAGAAGAAAAAGGGCAAGAAAGAACGCGAGCGCGACATGGACGAGCTGAAGAAAGAAGTCTCCAT
GGACGACCACAAGCTGTCCCTCGACGAGCTGCACCGTAAATACGGCACCGACCTGTCTCGTGGACTGACC
TCTGCTCGTGCTGCTGAGATCTTGGCTCGTGACGGTCCCAACGCTCTGACCCCTCCACCTACTACTCCCG
AGTGGGTCAAGTTCTGCCGTCAGCTGTTCGGTGGTTTCTCCCTGCTGCTGTGGATCGGTGCTATCCTGTG
CTTCCTGGCTTACGGTATCCAGTCCGTGATGGAAGAGGAACCCAACAACGACAACCTGTACCTGGGTGTC
GTGCTGGCTGCTGTCGTGATTATTACCGGTTGCTTCTCCTACTACCAAGAGGCCAAGTCCTCCAAGATCA
TGGAATCCTTCAAGAACATGGTGCCCCAGCAGGCTCTGGTCGTGCGTAACGGCGAGAAGATGTCCATCAA
CGCTGAGGGTGTCGTCGTGGGCGACCTGGTTGAAGTGAAAGGTGGCGACCGCATCCCCGCTGACCTGCGT
ATCATTTCCGCTCACGGTTGCAAGGTGGACAACTCCTCTCTGACCGGCGAATCCGAGCCTCAGACTCGTT
CTCCCGACTTCTCCAACGAGAACCCTCTGGAAACCCGCAACATTGCTTTCTTCTCCACCAACTGCGTCGA
GGGCACCGCTAGGGGTATCGTGATCTCTACTGGCGACCGTACCGTGATGGGTCGTATCGCTTCTCTGGCT
TCCGGCCTGGAAGGTGGCAAGACCCCTATCGCTATGGAAATCGAGCACTTCATCCACCTGATTACCGGTG
TCGCTGTGTTCCTGGGCGTGTCCTTCTTCATCCTGTCTCTGATCCTCGAGTACACCTGGCTCGAGGCTGT
GATCTTCCTGATCGGTATCATCGTGGCTAACGTGCCCGAGGGACTGCTGGCTACTGTGACTGTGTGCCTG
ACTCTGACCGCTAAGCGTATGGCTCGCAAGAACTGCCTGGTCAAGAACCTGGAAGCTGTGGAAACCCTGG
GTTCCACCTCCACCATCTGCTCCGACAAGACCGGTACACTGACCCAGAACCGTATGACCGTGGCTCACAT
GTGGTTCGACAACCAGATCCACGAGGCTGACACCACCGAGAACCAGTCCGGTGCTTCCTTCGACAAGTCC
TCTGCTACCTGGACCGCTTTGTCCCGTGTGGCTGGACTGTGTAACCGTGCCGTGTTCCAGGCTAATCAAG
AGAACGTGCCCATCCTGAAGCGTGCTGTTGCTGGCGACGCTTCCGAATCCGCTCTGCTGAAGTGCATCGA
GCTGTGCTGCGGTTCCGTGAAAGAGATGCGCGAGCGTTACCCCAAGGTGGTCGAGATCCCTTTCAACAGC
ACCAACAAGTACCAGCTGTCCATCCACAAGAACGCTAACCCCTCCGAGTCTCGTTACCTGCTGGTCATGA
AGGGTGCTCCCGAGCGTATCCTGGACCGTTGCTCCTCTATCCTGATCCACGGCAAAGAGCAGCCCCTGGA
CGAGGAAATGAAGGACGCTTTCCAGAACGCTTACCTGGAACTCGGTGGCCTGGGAGAACGTGTGTTGGGA
TTCTGCCACCTCGCTCTGCCCGACGATCAGTTCCCTGAGGGATTCCAGTTCGACACCGACGAAGTGAACT
TCCCCGTGGACAAGCTGTGCTTCGTGGGCCTGATGTCCATGATCGACCCTCCAAGAGCTGCTGTGCCAGA
CGCTGTTGGAAAGTGCCGTTCCGCTGGTATCAAAGTGATCATGGTCACCGGCGATCACCCCATCACCGCT
AAGGCTATCGCTAAAGGCGTGGGTATCATCTCCGAGGGCAACGAGACTGTCGAGGATATCGCTGCTCGTC
TGAACATCCCTGTCTCTCAAGTGAACCCTCGTGACGCTAAGGCCTGCGTGGTGCACGGTTCTGACCTGAA
GGACATGACCTCCGAGCAGCTGGACGACATCCTCATCCACCACACCGAGATCGTGTTCGCTCGTACATCC
CCTCAGCAAAAGCTGATCATCGTCGAAGGTTGCCAGCGTCAGGGTGCTATCGTGGCTGTTACAGGCGACG
GTGTCAACGACTCCCCTGCTCTGAAAAAGGCTGACATCGGAGTGGCTATGGGTATCGCTGGTTCCGACGT
GTCCAAGCAGGCTGCTGACATGATCCTGCTCGACGACAACTTCGCTTCCATCGTGACCGGCGTGGAAGAG
GGTCGTCTGATCTTCGACAACTTGAAGAAGTCGATCGCTTACACCCTGACCTCTAACATCCCCGAGATCA
CCCCTTTCTTGATCTTCATCATTGCGAACATCCCACTGCCTCTGGGCACCGTGACCATCCTGTGCATCGA
CCTGGGTACTGACATGGTCCCCGCTATCTCCCTCGCTTACGAGCAGGCTGAGTCCGACATCATGAAGCGC
CAGCCTCGTAACCCCAAGACCGACAAGCTGGTCAACGAGAGGCTGATCTCCATGGCCTACGGCCAGATCG
GCATGATCCAAGCTCTCGGTGGCTTCTTCACCTACTTCGTCATCATGGCTGAGAACGGTTTCTGGCCCTC
CGGCCTGTTGGGTATCAGAGTGCAATGGGACGACCGTTGGATCAACGACGTCGAGGACTCCTACGGACAG
CAGTGGACTTACGAACAGCGCAAGATCGTCGAGTTCACTTGCCACACCGCTTTCTTCGTGTCCATCGTGG
TGGTGCAGTGGGCTGACCTGATCATCTGCAAGACCCGTCGTAACTCTGTGTTCCAGCAGGGCATGAAGAA
CAAGATCCTCATCTTCGGCCTGTTCGAGGAAACCGCTCTGGCTGCTTTCCTGTCTTACTGCCCCGGCATG
GATGTGGCTCTGCGTATGTACCCTCTGAAGCCCACCTGGTGGTTCTGCGCTTTCCCCTACTCTCTGCTCA
TCTTCCTGTACGACGAGATCCGCAAGCTCATCATCCGTCGCAACCCTGGTGGCTGGGTCGAGAAAGAGAC
TTACTACTAAAAGCTTGTCGAGAAGTACTAGAGGATCATAATCAGCCATACCACATTTGTAGAGGTTTTA
CTTGCTTTAAAAAACCTCCCACACCTCCCCCTGAACCTGAAACATAAAATGAATGCAATTGTTGTTGTTA
ACTTGTTTATTGCAGCTTATAATGGTTACAAATAAAGCAATAGCATCACAAATTTCACAAATAAAGCATT
TTTTTCACTGCATTCTAGTTGTGGTTTGTCCAAACTCATCAATGTATCTTATCATGTCTGGATCTGATCA
CTGCTTGAGCCTAGGAGATCCGAACCAGATAAGTGAAATCTAGTTCCAAACTATTTTGTCATTTTTAATT
TTCGTATTAGCTTACGACGCTACACCCAGTTCCCATCTATTTTGTCACTCTTCCCTAAATAATCCTTAAA
AACTCCATTTCCACCCCTCCCAGTTCCCAACTATTTTGTCCGCCCACAGCGGGGCATTTTTCTTCCTGTT
ATGTTTTTAATCAAACATCCTGCCAACTCCATGTGACAAACCGTCATCTTCGGCTACTTT
